Addgene plasmid #216788: pEN_TT CVB3 A67G
Purpose: Gateway entry vector for the Kandolf strain of CVB3 with a VP4 A67G mutation
Depositing lab: Kevin Janes. Depositing organization: University of Virginia. Publication: Three modes of viral adaption by the heart. Griffiths CD, Shah M, Shao W, Borgman CA, Janes KA. Sci Adv. 2024 Nov 15;10(46):eadp6303. doi: 10.1126/sciadv.adp6303. Epub 2024 Nov 13. PubMed 39536108.
Backbone
  Vector backbone: pEN_TTmcs
  Vector type: Entry vector for gateway cloning
Growth in bacteria
  Bacterial resistance: Gentamicin, 10 μg/mL
  Growth temperature: 30°C
  Growth strain: DH5alpha
  Copy number: Unknown
Gene/Insert
  Gene/Insert name: CVB3
  Species: Coxsackievirus B3
  Insert size (bp): 6558
  Mutation: A67G in VP4
  Cloning method: Restriction Enzyme; 5′ cloning site EcoRI (not destroyed); 3′ cloning site EcoRI (not destroyed)
Terms and licenses: Academic/Nonprofit Terms; Industry Terms: Not Available to Industry
Depositor comments: To maintain the CVB3 internal EcoRI site, this plasmid was created by in a two step procedure: i) PCR cloning of CVB3 from its internal EcoRI site (nucleotides 2764-2769) to the end (nucleotide 7399), digesting with EcoRI-MfeI, and ligating into pEN_TTmcs (Addgene #25755) digested with EcoRI; ii) PCR cloning of CVB3 from its start (nucleotide 1) to the internal EcoRI site, digesting with EcoRI, and ligating into the intermediate plasmid (i) digested with EcoRI.
How to cite: pEN_TT CVB3 A67G was a gift from Kevin Janes (Addgene plasmid # 216788 ; http://n2t.net/addgene:216788 ; RRID:Addgene_216788)
