[The description below was written by a language model from this plasmid's Addgene catalogue record and pLannotate feature annotations shown in this document.]
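Description:
pEN_TT CVB3 A67G is a Gateway entry vector built on the pEN_TTmcs backbone that carries a cDNA copy of the coxsackievirus B3 (Kandolf strain) genome with an A67G substitution in the capsid protein VP4. It is propagated in E. coli from a high-copy ColE1/pUC-type origin and selected with gentamicin. The gentamicin acetyltransferase gene, driven by a class 1 integron Pc promoter, sits between two fragments of a kanamycin resistance gene, which suggests it was inserted into and disrupts the original KanR marker. rrnB T1 and T2 terminators lie upstream of the cloning cassette, insulating it from read-through transcription.

The payload lies between attL1 and attL2 sites, so the whole cassette can be transferred by an LR recombination reaction into an attR-containing destination vector. Within it, a tight tetracycline-responsive promoter (seven tet operators fused to a minimal CMV promoter) sits directly upstream of the viral sequence. The annotated viral elements are the enterovirus 5' cloverleaf replication element, the picornavirus IRES and the single polyprotein open reading frame encoding the capsid and non-structural proteins, including the RNA-dependent RNA polymerase. The listed insert size matches the polyprotein coding region, although the depositor's notes describe cloning the genome from its first to its last nucleotide in two steps to preserve the internal EcoRI site. This arrangement should place transcription of the viral RNA under doxycycline-regulated control in cells that supply a Tet transactivator. The record does not state which destination vector or host cells are intended. The associated work concerns viral adaptation in the heart, where the VP4 mutant presumably serves as a variant for comparison with the parental genome.
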