Features (pLannotate 1.2.2; 14 found; start..end, strand, type, name):
     67..166     +  protein_bind   attL1: mutant version of attL; recombination site for the Gateway® LR reaction LR Clonase™
    198..512     +  promoter       tight TRE promoter: Tet-responsive promoter PTight, consisting of seven tet operator sequences followed by the minimal CMV promoter
    541..630     +  ncRNA          Entero 5 CRE: Accession: RF00386 - Enterovirus 5' cloverleaf cis-acting replication element
    933..1184    +  ncRNA          IRES Picorna: Accession: RF00229 - Picornavirus internal ribosome entry site (IRES)
   1284..7838    +  CDS            POLG_CXB3N: Experimental evidence at protein level: Swiss-Prot protein existence level 1. [RNA-directed RNA polymerase]: Replicates the viral genomic RNA on the surface of intracellular membranes. May form linear arrays of subunits that propagate along a strong head-to-tail interaction called interface-I. Covalently attaches UMP to a tyrosine of VPg, which is used to prime RNA synthesis. The positive stranded RNA genome is first replicated at virus induced membranous vesicles, creating a dsRNA genomic replication form. This dsRNA is then used as template to synthesize positive stranded RNA genomes. ss(+)R
   7971..8070    -  protein_bind   attL2: mutant version of attL; recombination site for the Gateway® LR reaction LR Clonase™
   8193..8819    +  CDS            KanR (fragment): aminoglycoside phosphotransferase; aph(3')-Ia; confers resistance to kanamycin in bacteria or G418 (Geneticin®) in eukaryotes
   8853..9386    -  CDS            GmR: gentamycin acetyltransferase; aacC1; confers resistance to gentamycin
   9575..9603    -  promoter       Pc promoter: intI1 (promoter lies within the coding sequence); class 1 integron promoter
   9581..9928    -  CDS            YPR2_ECOLX (fragment): Protein predicted: Swiss-Prot protein existence level 4. From Escherichia coli.
   9933..10117   +  CDS            KanR (fragment): aminoglycoside phosphotransferase; aph(3')-Ia; confers resistance to kanamycin in bacteria or G418 (Geneticin®) in eukaryotes
  10260..10848   +  rep_origin     ori: high-copy-number ColE1/pMB1/pBR322/pUC origin of replication
  11016..11059   -  terminator     rrnB T1 terminator: Escherichia coli rrnB; transcription terminator T1 from the E. coli rrnB gene
  11191..17      +  terminator     rrnB T2 terminator (across the origin): transcription terminator T2 from the E. coli rrnB gene
>Addgene plasmid #216788 | pEN_TT CVB3 A67G | addgene full sequence | sequence record 434924 | Addgene NGS Result
CTGACGGATGGCCTTTTTGCGTTTCTACAAACTCTTCCTGTTAGTTAGTTACTTAAGCTCGGGCCCCAAA
TAATGATTTTATTTTGACTGATAGTGACCTGTTCGTTGCAACAAATTGATAAGCAATGCTTTTTTATAAT
GCCAACTTTGTACAAAAAAGCAGGCTTTAAAGGAACCAATTCAGTCGACTGGATCCCGAGTTTACTCCCT
ATCAGTGATAGAGAACGTATGTCGAGTTTACTCCCTATCAGTGATAGAGAACGATGTCGAGTTTACTCCC
TATCAGTGATAGAGAACGTATGTCGAGTTTACTCCCTATCAGTGATAGAGAACGTATGTCGAGTTTACTC
CCTATCAGTGATAGAGAACGTATGTCGAGTTTATCCCTATCAGTGATAGAGAACGTATGTCGAGTTTACT
CCCTATCAGTGATAGAGAACGTATGTCGAGGTAGGCGTGTACGGTGGGAGGCCTATATAAGCAGAGCTCG
TTTAGTGAACCGTCAGATCGCCACTAGTCGACTGGATCCGGTACCGAATTCTTAAAACAGCCTGTGGGTT
GATCCCACCCACAGGGCCCATTGGGCGCTAGCACTCTGGTATCACGGTACCTTTGTGCGCCTGTTTTATA
CCCCCTCCCCCAACTGTAACTTAGAAGTAACACACACCGATCAACAGTCAGCGTGGCACACCAGCCACGT
TTTGATCAAGCACTTCTGTTACCCCGGACTGAGTATCAATAGACTGCTCACGCGGTTGAAGGAGAAAGCG
TTCGTTATCCGGCCAACTACTTCGAAAAACCTAGTAACACCGTGGAAGTTGCAGAGTGTTTCGCTCAGCA
CTACCCCAGTGTAGATCAGGTCGATGAGTCACCGCATTCCCCACGGGCGACCGTGGCGGTGGCTGCGTTG
GCGGCCTGCCCATGGGGAAACCCATGGGACGCTCTAATACAGACATGGTGCGAAGAGTCTATTGAGCTAG
TTGGTAGTCCTCCGGCCCCTGAATGCGGCTAATCCTAACTGCGGAGCACACACCCTCAAGCCAGAGGGCA
GTGTGTCGTAACGGGCAACTCTGCAGCGGAACCGACTACTTTGGGTGTCCGTGTTTCATTTTATTCCTAT
ACTGGCTGCTTATGGTGACAATTGAGAGATCGTTACCATATAGCTATTGGATTGGCCATCCGGTGACTAA
TAGAGCTATTATATATCCCTTTGTTGGGTTTATACCACTTAGCTTGAAAGAGGTTAAAACATTACAATTC
ATTGTTAAGTTGAATACAGCAAAATGGGAGCTCAAGTATCAACGCAAAAGACTGGGGCACATGAGACCAG
GCTGAATGCTAGCGGCAATTCCATCATTCACTACACAAATATTAATTATTACAAGGATGCCGCATCCAAC
TCAGCCAATCGGCAGGATTTCACTCAAGACCCGGGCAAGTTCACAGAACCAGTGAAAGATATCATGATTA
AATCACTACCAGGGCTCAACTCCCCCACAGTAGAGGAGTGCGGATACAGTGACAGGGCGAGATCAATCAC
ATTAGGTAACTCCACCATAACGACTCAGGAATGCGCCAACGTGGTGGTGGGCTATGGAGTATGGCCAGAT
TATCTAAAGGATAGTGAGGCAACAGCAGAGGACCAACCGACCCAACCAGACGTTGCCACATGTAGGTTCT
ATACCCTTGACTCTGTGCAATGGCAGAAAACCTCACCAGGATGGTGGTGGAAGCTGCCCGATGCTTTGTC
GAACTTAGGACTGTTTGGGCAGAACATGCAGTACCACTACTTAGGCCGAACTGGGTATACCGTACATGTG
CAGTGCAATGCATCTAAGTTCCACCAAGGATGCTTGCTAGTAGTGTGTGTACCGGAAGCTGAGATGGGTT
GCGCAACGCTAGACAACACCCCATCCAGTGCAGAATTGCTGGGGGGCGATAGCGCAAAGGAGTTTGCGGA
CAAACCGGTCGCATCCGGGTCCAACAAGTTGGTACAGAGGGTGGTGTATAATGCAGGCATGGGGGTGGGT
GTTGGAAACCTCACCATTTTCCCCCACCAATGGATCAACCTACGCACCAATAATAGTGCTACAATTGTGA
TGCCATACACCAACAGTGTACCTATGGATAACATGTTTAGGCATAACAACGTCACCCTAATGGTTATCCC
ATTTGTACCGCTAGATTACTGCCCTGGGTCCACCACGTACGTCCCAATTACGGTCACGATAGCCCCAATG
TGTGCCGAGTACAATGGGTTACGTTTAGCAGGGCACCAGGGCTTACCAACCATGAATACTCCGGGGAGCT
GTCAATTTCTGACATCAGACGACTTCCAATCACCATCCGCCATGCCGCAATATGACGTCACACCAGAGAT
GAGGATACCTGGTGAGGTGAAAAACTTGATGGAAATAGCTGAGGTTGACTCAGTTGTCCCAGTCCAAAAT
GTTGGAGAGAAGGTCAACTCTATGGAAGCATACCAGATACCTGTGAGATCCAACGAAGGATCTGGAACGC
AAGTATTCGGCTTTCCACTGCAACCAGGGTACTCGAGTGTTTTTAGTCGGACGCTCCTAGGAGAGATCTT
GAACTATTATACACATTGGTCAGGCAGCATAAAGCTTACGTTTATGTTCTGTGGTTCGGCCATGGCTACT
GGAAAATTCCTTTTGGCATACTCACCACCAGGTGCTGGAGCTCCTACAAAAAGGGTTGATGCTATGCTTG
GTACTCATGTAATTTGGGACGTGGGGCTACAATCAAGTTGCGTGCTGTGTATACCCTGGATAAGCCAAAC
ACACTACCGGTTTGTTGCTTCAGATGAGTATACCGCAGGGGGTTTTATTACGTGCTGGTATCAAACAAAC
ATAGTGGTCCCAGCGGATGCCCAAAGCTCCTGTTACATCATGTGTTTCGTGTCAGCATGCAATGACTTCT
CTGTCAGGCTATTGAAGGACACTCCTTTCATTTCGCAGCAAAACTTTTTCCAGGGCCCAGTGGAAGACGC
GATAACAGCCGCTATAGGGAGAGTTGCGGATACCGTGGGTACAGGGCCAACCAACTCAGAAGCTATACCA
GCACTCACTGCTGCTGAGACGGGTCACACGTCACAAGTAGTGCCGGGTGACACTATGCAGACACGCCACG
TTAAGAACTACCATTCAAGGTCCGAGTCAACCATAGAGAACTTCCTATGTAGGTCAGCATGCGTGTACTT
TACGGAGTATAAAAACTCAGGTGCCAAGCGGTATGCTGAATGGGTATTAACACCACGACAAGCAGCACAA
CTTAGGAGAAAGCTAGAATTCTTTACCTACGTCCGGTTCGACCTGGAGCTGACGTTTGTCATAACAAGTA
CTCAACAGCCCTCAACCACACAGAACCAAGATGCACAGATCCTAACACACCAAATTATGTATGTACCACC
AGGTGGACCTGTACCAGATAAAGTTGATTCATACGTGTGGCAAACATCTACGAATCCCAGTGTGTTTTGG
ACCGAGGGAAACGCCCCGCCGCGCATGTCCATACCGTTTTTGAGCATTGGCAACGCCTATTCAAATTTCT
ATGACGGATGGTCTGAATTTTCCAGGAACGGAGTTTACGGCATCAACACGCTAAACAACATGGGCACGCT
ATATGCAAGACATGTCAACGCTGGAAGCACGGGTCCAATAAAAAGCACCATTAGAATCTACTTCAAACCG
AAGCATGTCAAAGCGTGGATACCTAGACCACCTAGACTCTGCCAATACGAGAAGGCAAAGAACGTGAACT
TCCAACCCAGCGGAGTTACCACTACTAGGCAAAGCATCACTACAATGACAAATACGGGCGCATTTGGACA
ACAATCAGGGGCAGTGTATGTGGGGAACTACAGGGTGGTAAATAGACATCTAGCTACCAGTGCTGACTGG
CAAAACTGTGTGTGGGAAAGTTACAACAGAGACCTCTTAGTGAGCACGACCACAGCACATGGATGTGATA
TTATAGCCAGATGTCAGTGCACAACGGGAGTGTACTTTTGTGCGTCCAAAAACAAGCACTACCCAATTTC
GTTTGAAGGACCAGGTCTAGTAGAGGTCCAAGAGAGTGAATACTACCCCAGGAGATACCAATCCCATGTG
CTTTTAGCAGCTGGATTTTCCGAACCAGGTGACTGTGGCGGTATCCTAAGGTGTGAGCATGGTGTCATTG
GCATTGTGACCATGGGGGGTGAAGGCGTGGTCGGCTTTGCAGACATCCGTGATCTCCTGTGGCTGGAAGA
TGATGCAATGGAACAGGGAGTGAAGGACTATGTGGAACAGCTTGGAAATGCATTCGGCTCCGGCTTTACT
AACCAAATATGTGAGCAAGTCAACCTCCTGAAAGAATCACTAGTGGGTCAAGACTCCATCTTAGAGAAAT
CTCTAAAAGCCTTAGTTAAGATAATATCAGCCTTAGTAATTGTGGTGAGGAACCACGATGACCTGATCAC
TGTGACTGCCACACTAGCCCTTATCGGTTGTACCTCGTCCCCGTGGCGGTGGCTCAAACAGAAGGTGTCA
CAATATTACGGAATCCCTATGGCTGAACGCCAAAACAATAGCTGGCTTAAGAAATTTACTGAAATGACAA
ATGCTTGCAAGGGTATGGAATGGATAGCTGTCAAAATTCAGAAATTCATTGAATGGCTCAAAGTAAAAAT
TTTGCCAGAGGTCAGAGAAAAACACGAGTTCCTGAACAGACTTAAACAACTCCCCTTATTAGAAAGTCAG
ATCGCCACAATCGAGCAGAGCGCGCCATCCCAAAGTGACCAGGAACAATTATTTTCCAATGTCCAATACT
TTGCCCACTATTGCAGAAAGTACGCTCCCCTCTACGCAGCTGAAGCAAAGAGGGTGTTCTCCCTTGAGAA
GAAGATGAGCAATTACATACAGTTCAAGTCCAAATGCCGTATTGAACCTGTATGTTTGCTCCTGCACGGG
AGCCCTGGTGCCGGCAAGTCGGTGGCAACAAACTTAATTGGAAGGTCGCTTGCTGAGAAACTCAACAGCT
CAGTGTACTCACTACCGCCAGACCCAGATCACTTCGACGGATACAAACAGCAGGCCGTGGTGATTATGGA
CGATCTATGCCAGAATCCTGATGGGAAAGACGTCTCCTTGTTCTGCCAAATGGTTTCCAGTGTAGATTTT
GTACCACCCATGGCTGCCCTAGAAGAGAAAGGCATTCTGTTCACCTCACCGTTTGTCTTGGCATCGACCA
ATGCAGGATCTATTAATGCTCCAACCGTGTCAGATAGCAGAGCCTTGGCAAGGAGATTTCACTTTGACAT
GAACATCGAGGTTATTTCCATGTACAGTCAGAATGGCAAGATAAACATGCCCATGTCAGTCAAGACTTGT
GACGATGAGTGTTGCCCGGTCAATTTTAAAAAGTGCTGCCCTCTTGTGTGTGGGAAGGCTATACAATTCA
TTGATAGAAGAACACAGGTCAGATACTCTCTAGACATGCTAGTCACCGAGATGTTTAGGGAGTACAATCA
TAGACATAGCGTGGGGACCACGCTTGAGGCACTGTTCCAGGGACCACCAGTATACAGAGAGATCAAAATT
AGCGTTGCACCAGAGACACCACCACCGCCCGCCATTGCGGACCTGCTCAAATCGGTAGACAGTGAGGCTG
TGAGGGAGTACTGCAAAGAAAAAGGATGGTTGGTTCCTGAGATCAACTCCACCCTCCAAATTGAGAAACA
TGTCAGTCGGGCTTTCATTTGCTTACAGGCATTGACCACATTTGTGTCAGTGGCTGGAATCATATATATA
ATATATAAGCTCTTTGCGGGTTTTCAAGGTGCTTATACAGGAGTGCCCAACCAGAAGCCCAGAGTGCCTA
CCCTGAGGCAAGCAAAAGTGCAAGGCCCTGCCTTTGAGTTCGCCGTCGCAATGATGAAAAGGAACTCAAG
CACGGTGAAAACTGAATATGGCGAGTTTACCATGCTGGGCATCTATGACAGGTGGGCCGTTTTGCCACGC
CACGCCAAACCTGGGCCAACCATCTTGATGAATGATCAAGAGGTTGGTGTGCTAGATGCCAAGGAGCTAG
TAGACAAGGACGGCACCAACTTAGAACTGACACTACTCAAATTGAACCGGAATGAGAAGTTCAGAGACAT
CAGAGGCTTCTTAGCCAAGGAGGAAGTGGAGGTTAATGAGGCAGTGCTAGCAATTAACACCAGCAAGTTT
CCCAACATGTACATTCCAGTAGGACAGGTCACAGAATACGGCTTCCTAAACCTAGGTGGCACACCCACCA
AGAGAATGCTTATGTACAACTTCCCCACAAGAGCAGGCCAGTGTGGTGGAGTGCTCATGTCCACCGGCAA
GGTACTGGGTATCCATGTTGGTGGAAATGGCCATCAGGGCTTCTCAGCAGCACTCCTCAAACACTACTTC
AATGATGAGCAAGGTGAAATAGAATTTATTGAGAGCTCAAAGGACGCCGGGTTTCCAGTCATCAACACAC
CAAGTAAAACAAAGTTGGAGCCTAGTGTTTTCCACCAGGTCTTTGAGGGGAACAAAGAACCAGCAGTACT
CAGGAGTGGGGATCCACGTCTCAAGGCCAATTTTGAAGAGGCTATATTTTCCAAGTATATAGGAAATGTC
AACACACACGTGGATGAGTACATGCTGGAAGCAGTGGACCACTACGCAGGCCAACTAGCCACCCTAGATA
TCAGCACTGAACCAATGAAACTGGAGGACGCAGTGTACGGTACCGAGGGTCTTGAGGCGCTTGATCTAAC
AACGAGTGCCGGTTACCCATATGTTGCACTGGGTATCAAGAAGAGGGACATCCTCTCTAAGAAGACTAAG
GACCTAACAAAGTTAAAGGAATGTATGGACAAGTATGGCCTGAACCTACCAATGGTGACTTATGTAAAAG
ATGAGCTCAGGTCCATAGAGAAGGTAGCGAAAGGAAAGTCTAGGCTGATTGAGGCGTCCAGTTTGAATGA
TTCAGTGGCGATGAGACAGACATTTGGTAATCTGTACAAAACTTTCCACCTAAACCCAGGGGTTGTGACT
GGTAGTGCTGTTGGGTGTGACCCAGACCTCTTTTGGAGCAAGATACCAGTGATGTTAGATGGACATCTCA
TAGCATTTGATTACTCTGGGTACGATGCTAGCTTAAGCCCTGTCTGGTTTGCTTGCCTAAAAATGTTACT
TGAGAAGCTTGGATACACGCACAAAGAGACAAACTACATTGACTACTTGTGCAACTCCCATCACCTGTAC
AGGGATAAACATTACTTTGTGAGGGGTGGCATGCCCTCGGGATGTTCTGGTACCAGTATTTTCAACTCAA
TGATTAACAATATCATAATTAGGACACTAATGCTAAAAGTGTACAAAGGGATTGACTTGGACCAATTCAG
GATGATCGCATATGGTGATGATGTGATCGCATCGTACCCATGGCCTATAGATGCATCTTTACTCGCTGAA
GCTGGTAAGGGTTACGGGCTGATCATGACACCAGCAGATAAGGGAGAGTGCTTTAACGAAGTTACCTGGA
CCAACGCCACTTTCCTAAAGAGGTATTTTAGAGCAGATGAACAGTACCCCTTCCTGGTGCATCCTGTTAT
GCCCATGAAAGACATACACGAATCAATTAGATGGACCAAGGATCCAAAGAACACCCAAGATCACGTGCGC
TCACTGTGTCTATTAGCTTGGCATAACGGGGAGCACGAATATGAGGAGTTCATCCGTAAAATTAGAAGCG
TCCCAGTCGGACGTTGTTTGACCCTCCCCGCGTTTTCAACTCTACGCAGGAAGTGGTTGGACTCCTTTTA
GATTAGAGACAATTTGAAATAATTTAGATTGGCTTAACCCTACTGTGCTAACCGAACCAGATAACGGTAC
AGTAGGGGTAAATTCTCCGCATTCGGTGCGGCAATTCGCGGCCGCACTCGAGATATCTAGACCCAGCTTT
CTTGTACAAAGTTGGCATTATAAGAAAGCATTGCTTATCAATTTGTTGCAACGAACAGGTCACTATCAGT
CAAAATAAAATCATTATTTGCCATCCAGCTGCAGCTCTGGCCCGTGTCTCAAAATCTCTGATGTTACATT
GCACAAGATAAAAATATATCATCATGAACAATAAAACTGTCTGCTTACATAAACAGTAATACAAGGGGTG
TTATGAGCCATATTCAACGGGAAACGTCGAGGCCGCGATTAAATTCCAACATGGATGCTGATTTATATGG
GTATAAATGGGCTCGCGATAATGTCGGGCAATCAGGTGCGACAATCTATCGCTTGTATGGGAAGCCCGAT
GCGCCAGAGTTGTTTCTGAAACATGGCAAAGGTAGCGTTGCCAATGATGTTACAGATGAGATGGTCAGAC
TAAACTGGCTGACGGAATTTATGCCTCTTCCGACCATCAAGCATTTTATCCGTACTCCTGATGATGCATG
GTTACTCACCACTGCGATCCCCGGAAAAACAGCATTCCAGGTATTAGAAGAATATCCTGATTCAGGTGAA
AATATTGTTGATGCGCTGGCAGTGTCCCTGCGCCGGTTGCATTCGATTCCTGTTTGTAATTGTCCTTTTA
ACAGCGATCGCGTATTTCGTCTCGCTCAGGCGCAATCACGAATGAATAACGGTTTGGTTGATGCGAGTGA
TTTTGATGACGAGCGTAATGGCTGGCCTGTTGAACAAGTCTGGAAAGAAATGCATAAACTTTTGCCATTC
TCACCGGATTCAGTCGTCACTCATGGTGATTTCTCACTTGATAACCTTATTTTTGACGAGGGGAAATTAG
GCCGGGAAGCCGATCTCGGCTTGAACGAATTGTTAGGTGGCGGTACTTGGGTCGATATCAAAGTGCATCA
CTTCTTCCCGTATGCCCAACTTTGTATAGAGAGCCACTGCGGGATCGTCACCGTAATCTGCTTGCACGTA
GATCACATAAGCACCAAGCGCGTTGGCCTCATGCTTGAGGAGATTGATGAGCGCGGTGGCAATGCCCTGC
CTCCGGTGCTCGCCGGAGACTGCGAGATCATAGATATAGATCTCACTACGCGGCTGCTCAAACTTGGGCA
GAACGTAAGCCGCGAGAGCGCCAACAACCGCTTCTTGGTCGAAGGCAGCAAGCGCGATGAATGTCTTACT
ACGGAGCAAGTTCCCGAGGTAATCGGAGTCCGGCTGATGTTGGGAGTAGGTGGCTACGTCTCCGAACTCA
CGACCGAAAAGATCAAGAGCAGCCCGCATGGATTTGACTTGGTCAGGGCCGAGCCTACATGTGCGAATGA
TGCCCATACTTGAGCCACCTAACTTTGTTTTAGGGCGACTGCCCTGCTGCGTAACATCGTTGCTGCTGCG
TAACATCGTTGCTGCTCCATAACATCAAACATCGACCCACGGCGTAACGCGCTTGCTGCTTGGATGCCCG
AGGCATAGACTGTACAAAAAAACAGTCATAACAAGCCATGAAAACCGCCACTGCGCCGTTACCACCGCTG
CGTTCGGTCAAGGTTCTGGACCAGTTGCGTGAGCGCATACGCTACTTGCATTACAGTTTACGAACCGAAC
AGGCTTATGTCAACTGGGTTCGTGCCTTCATCCGTTTCCACGGTGTGCGTCACCCGGCAACCTTGGGCAG
CAGCGAAGTCGAGGCATTTCTGTCCTGGCTGGCGAACGAGCGCAAGGTTTCGGTCTCCACGCATCGTCAG
GCATTGGCGGCCTTGCTGTTCTTCTACGGCAAGGTGCTGTGCACGGATCTGCCCTGGCTTCAGGAGATCG
GAAGACCTCGGCCGTCGCGGCGCTTGCCGGTGGTGCTGACCCCGGATGAAGTGGTTCGCATCCTCGGTTT
TCTGGAAGGCGAGCATCGTTTGTTCGCCCAGGACTCTAGCTATAGTTCTAGTGGTTGGCTACTAATAGGT
TGTATTGATGTTGGACGAGTCGGAATCGCAGACCGATACCAGGATCTTGCCATCCTATGGAACTGCCTCG
GTGAGTTTTCTCCTTCATTACAGAAACGGCTTTTTCAAAAATATGGTATTGATAATCCTGATATGAATAA
ATTGCAGTTTCATTTGATGCTCGATGAGTTTTTCTAATCAGAATTGGTTAATTGGTTGTAACACTGGCAG
AGCATTACGCTGACTTGACGGGACGGCGCAAGCTCATGACCAAAATCCCTTAACGTGAGTTTTCGTTCCA
CTGAGCGTCAGACCCCGTAGAAAAGATCAAAGGATCTTCTTGAGATCCTTTTTTTCTGCGCGTAATCTGC
TGCTTGCAAACAAAAAAACCACCGCTACCAGCGGTGGTTTGTTTGCCGGATCAAGAGCTACCAACTCTTT
TTCCGAAGGTAACTGGCTTCAGCAGAGCGCAGATACCAAATACTGTTCTTCTAGTGTAGCCGTAGTTAGG
CCACCACTTCAAGAACTCTGTAGCACCGCCTACATACCTCGCTCTGCTAATCCTGTTACCAGTGGCTGCT
GCCAGTGGCGATAAGTCGTGTCTTACCGGGTTGGACTCAAGACGATAGTTACCGGATAAGGCGCAGCGGT
CGGGCTGAACGGGGGGTTCGTGCACACAGCCCAGCTTGGAGCGAACGACCTACACCGAACTGAGATACCT
ACAGCGTGAGCTATGAGAAAGCGCCACGCTTCCCGAAGGGAGAAAGGCGGACAGGTATCCGGTAAGCGGC
AGGGTCGGAACAGGAGAGCGCACGAGGGAGCTTCCAGGGGGAAACGCCTGGTATCTTTATAGTCCTGTCG
GGTTTCGCCACCTCTGACTTGAGCGTCGATTTTTGTGATGCTCGTCAGGGGGGCGGAGCCTATGGAAAAA
CGCCAGCAACGCGGCCTTTTTACGGTTCCTGGCCTTTTGCTGGCCTTTTGCTCACATGTTCTTTCCTGCG
TTATCCCCTGATTCTGTGGATAACCGTATTACCGCTAGCATGGATCTCGGGGACGTCTAACTACTAAGCG
AGAGTAGGGAACTGCCAGGCATCAAATAAAACGAAAGGCTCAGTCGGAAGACTGGGCCTTTCGTTTTATC
TGTTGTTTGTCGGTGAACGCTCTCCTGAGTAGGACAAATCCGCCGGGAGCGGATTTGAACGTTGTGAAGC
AACGGCCCGGAGGGTGGCGGGCAGGACGCCCGCCATAAACTGCCAGGCATCAAACTAAGCAGAAGGCCAT
C
